>Addgene plasmid #219367 | SFFV-KLF13-Brd 464 | addgene full sequence | sequence record 449568 | Addgene NGS Result
ATTTATGCAGAGGCCGAGGCCGCCTCGGCCTCTGAGCTATTCCAGAAGTAGTGAGGAGGCTTTTTTGGAG
GCCTAGGGACGTACCCAATTCGCCCTATAGTGAGTCGTATTACGCGCGCTCACTGGCCGTCGTTTTACAA
CGTCGTGACTGGGAAAACCCTGGCGTTACCCAACTTAATCGCCTTGCAGCACATCCCCCTTTCGCCAGCT
GGCGTAATAGCGAAGAGGCCCGCACCGATCGCCCTTCCCAACAGTTGCGCAGCCTGAATGGCGAATGGG
[124 nt withheld, positions 280-403]
C
[91 nt withheld, positions 405-495]
A
[49 nt withheld, positions 497-545]
CCTTTGACGTTGGAGTCCACGTTCTTT
[37 nt withheld, positions 573-609]
ACCCTATCTCGGTCTATTCTTTTGATTTATAAGGGATTTTGCCGATTTCGGCCTATTGGTTAAAAAATGA
GCTGATTTAACAAAAATTTAACGCGAATTTTAACAAAATATTAACGCTTACAATTTAGGTGGCACTTTTC
GGGGAAATGTGCGCGGAACCCCTATTTGTTTATTTTTCTAAATACATTCAAATATGTATCCGCTCATGAG
ACAATAACCCTGATAAATGCTTCAATAATATTGAAAAAGGAAGAGTATGAGTATTCAACATTTCCGTGTC
GCCCTTATTCCCTTTTTTGCGGCATTTTGCCTTCCTGTTTTTGCTCACCCAGAAACGCTGGTGAAAGTAA
AAGATGCTGAAGATCAGTTGGGTGCACGAGTGGGTTACATCGAACTGGATCTCAACAGCGGTAAGATCCT
TGAGAGTTTTCGCCCCGAAGAACGTTTTCCAATGATGAGCACTTTTAAAGTTCTGCTATGTGGCGCGGTA
TTATCCCGTATTGACGCCGGGCAAGAGCAACTCGGTCGCCGCATACACTATTCTCAGAATGACTTGGTTG
AGTACTCACCAGTCACAGAAAAGCATCTTACGGATGGCATGACAGTAAGAGAATTATGCAGTGCTGCCAT
AACCATGAGTGATAACACTGCGGCCAACTTACTTCTGACAACGATCGGAGGACCGAAGGAGCTAACCGCT
TTTTTGCACAACATGGGGGATCATGTAACTCGCCTTGATCGTTGGGAACCGGAGCTGAATGAAGCCATAC
CAAACGACGAGCGTGACACCACGATGCCTGTAGCAATGGCAACAACGTTGCGCAAACTATTAACTGGCGA
ACTACTTACTCTAGCTTCCCGGCAACAATTAATAGACTGGATGGAGGCGGATAAAGTTGCAGGACCACTT
CTGCGCTCGGCCCTTCCGGCTGGCTGGTTTATTGCTGATAAATCTGGAGCCGGTGAGCGTGGGTCTCGCG
GTATCATTGCAGCACTGGGGCCAGATGGTAAGCCCTCCCGTATCGTAGTTATCTACACGACGGGGAGTCA
GGCAACTATGGATGAACGAAATAGACAGATCGCTGAGATAGGTGCCTCACTGATTAAGCATTGGTAACTG
TCAGACCAAGTTTACTCATATATACTTTAGATTGATTTAAAACTTCATTTTTAATTTAAAAGGATCTAGG
TGAAGATCCTTTTTGATAATCTCATGACCAAAATCCCTTAACGTGAGTTTTCGTTCCACTGAGCGTCAGA
CCCCGTAGAAAAGATCAAAGGATCTTCTTGAGATCCTTTTTTTCTGCGCGTAATCTGCTGCTTGCAAACA
AAAAAACCACCGCTACCAGCGGTGGTTTGTTTGCCGGATCAAGAGCTACCAACTCTTTTTCCGAAGGTAA
CTGGCTTCAGCAGAGCGCAGATACCAAATACTGTTCTTCTAGTGTAGCCGTAGTTAGGCCACCACTTCAA
GAACTCTGTAGCACCGCCTACATACCTCGCTCTGCTAATCCTGTTACCAGTGGCTGCTGCCAGTGGCGAT
AAGTCGTGTCTTACCGGGTTGGACTCAAGACGATAGTTACCGGATAAGGCGCAGCGGTCGGGCTGAACGG
GGGGTTCGTGCACACAGCCCAGCTTGGAGCGAACGACCTACACCGAACTGAGATACCTACAGCGTGAGCT
ATGAGAAAGCGCCACGCTTCCCGAAGGGAGAAAGGCGGACAGGTATCCGGTAAGCGGCAGGGTCGGAACA
GGAGAGCGCACGAGGGAGCTTCCAGGGGGAAACGCCTGGTATCTTTATAGTCCTGTCGGGTTTCGCCACC
TCTGACTTGAGCGTCGATTTTTGTGATGCTCGTCAGGGGGGCGGAGCCTATGGAAAAACGCCAGCAACGC
GGCCTTTTTACGGTTCCTGGCCTTTTGCTGGCCTTTTGCTCACATGTTCTTTCCTGCGTTATCCCCTGAT
TCTGTGGATAACCGTATTACCGCCTTTGAGTGAGCTGATACCGCTCGCCGCAGCCGAACGACCGAGCGCA
GCGAGTCAGTGAGCGAGGAAGCGGAAGAGCGCCCAATACGCAAACCGCCTCTCCCCGCGCGTTGGCCGAT
TCATTAATGCAGCTGGCACGACAGGTTTCCCGACTGGAAAGCGGGCAGTGAGCGCAACGCAATTAATGTG
AGTTAGCTCACTCATTAGGCACCCCAGGCTTTACACTTTATGCTTCCGGCTCGTATGTTGTGTGGAATTG
TGAGCGGATAACAATTTCACACAGGAAACAGCTATGACCATGATTACGCCAAGCGCGCAATTAACCCTCA
CTAAAGGGAACAAAAGCTGGAGCTGCAAGCTTAATGTAGTCTTATGCAATACTCTTGTAGTCTTGCAACA
TGGTAACGATGAGTTAGCAACATGCCTTACAAGGAGAGAAAAAGCACCGTGCATGCCGATTGGTGGAAGT
AAGGTGGTACGATCGTGCCTTATTAGGAAGGCAACAGACGGGTCTGACATGGATTGGACGAACCACTGAA
TTGCCGCATTGCAGAGATATTGTATTTAAGTGCCTAGCTCGATACATAAACGGGTCTCTCTGGTTAGACC
AGATCTGAGCCTGGGAGCTCTCTGGCTAACTAGGGAACCCACTGCTTAAGCCTCAATAAAGCTTGCCTTG
AGTGCTTCAAGTAGTGTGTGCCCGTCTGTTGTGTGACTCTGGTAACTAGAGATCCCTCAGACCCTTTTAG
TCAGTGTGGAAAATCTCTAGCAGTGGCGCCCGAACAGGGACTTGAAAGCGAAAGGGAAACCAGAGGAGCT
CTCTCGACGCAGGACTCGGCTTGCTGAAGCGCGCACGGCAAGAGGCGAGGGGCGGCGACTGGTGAGTACG
CCAAAAATTTTGACTAGCGGAGGCTAGAAGGAGAGAGATGGGTGCGAGAGCGTCAGTATTAAGCGGGGGA
GAATTAGATCGCGATGGGAAAAAATTCGGTTAAGGCCAGGGGGAAAGAAAAAATATAAATTAAAACATAT
AGTATGGGCAAGCAGGGAGCTAGAACGATTCGCAGTTAATCCTGGCCTGTTAGAAACATCAGAAGGCTGT
AGACAAATACTGGGACAGCTACAACCATCCCTTCAGACAGGATCAGAAGAACTTAGATCATTATATAATA
CAGTAGCAACCCTCTATTGTGTGCATCAAAGGATAGAGATAAAAGACACCAAGGAAGCTTTAGACAAGAT
AGAGGAAGAGCAAAACAAAAGTAAGACCACCGCACAGCAAGCGGCCGCTGATCTTCAGACCTGGAGGAGG
AGATATGAGGGACAATTGGAGAAGTGAATTATATAAATATAAAGTAGTAAAAATTGAACCATTAGGAGTA
GCACCCACCAAGGCAAAGAGAAGAGTGGTGCAGAGAGAAAAAAGAGCAGTGGGAATAGGAGCTTTGTTCC
TTGGGTTCTTGGGAGCAGCAGGAAGCACTATGGGCGCAGCGTCAATGACGCTGACGGTACAGGCCAGACA
ATTATTGTCTGGTATAGTGCAGCAGCAGAACAATTTGCTGAGGGCTATTGAGGCGCAACAGCATCTGTTG
CAACTCACAGTCTGGGGCATCAAGCAGCTCCAGGCAAGAATCCTGGCTGTGGAAAGATACCTAAAGGATC
AACAGCTCCTGGGGATTTGGGGTTGCTCTGGAAAACTCATTTGCACCACTGCTGTGCCTTGGAATGCTAG
TTGGAGTAATAAATCTCTGGAACAGATTTGGAATCACACGACCTGGATGGAGTGGGACAGAGAAATTAAC
AATTACACAAGCTTAATACACTCCTTAATTGAAGAATCGCAAAACCAGCAAGAAAAGAATGAACAAGAAT
TATTGGAATTAGATAAATGGGCAAGTTTGTGGAATTGGTTTAACATAACAAATTGGCTGTGGTATATAAA
ATTATTCATAATGATAGTAGGAGGCTTGGTAGGTTTAAGAATAGTTTTTGCTGTACTTTCTATAGTGAAT
AGAGTTAGGCAGGGATATTCACCATTATCGTTTCAGACCCACCTCCCAACCCCGAGGGGACCCGACAGGC
CCGAAGGAATAGAAGAAGAAGGTGGAGAGAGAGACAGAGACAGATCCATTCGATTAGTGAACGGATCTCG
ACGGTATCGGTTAACTTTTAAAAGAAAAGGGGGGATTGGGGGGTACAGTGCAGGGGAAAGAATAGTAGAC
ATAATAGCAACAGACATACAAACTAAAGAATTACAAAAACAAATTACAAAAATTCAAAATTTTATCGATC
ACGAGACTAGCCTCGAGCTGGCTGCAGTAACGCCATTTTGCAAGGCATGGAAAAATACCAAACCAAGAAT
AGAGAAGTTCAGATCAAGGGCGGGTACATGAAAATAGCTAACGTTGGGCCAAACAGGATATCTGCGGTGA
GCAGTTTCGGCCCCGGCCCGGGGCCAAGAACAGATGGTCACCGCAGTTTCGGCCCCGGCCCGAGGCCAAG
AACAGATGGTCCCCAGATATGGCCCAACCCTCAGCAGTTTCTTAAGACCCATCAGATGTTTCCAGGCTCC
CCCAAGGACCTGAAATGACCCTGCGCCTTATTTGAATTAACCAATCAGCCTGCTTCTCGCTTCTGTTCGC
GCGCTTCTGCTTCCCGAGCTCTATAAAAGAGCTCACAACCCCTCACTCGGCGCGCCAGTCCTCCGACAGA
CTGAGTCGGCCGGTCGAATCAAGCTTATCGATACCGTCGACGGATCCGCTAGCCCGCGGTTCGAAATGGC
AGCAGCTGCATACGTTGATCATTTTGCTGCGGAATGTTTGGTAAGTATGAGCTCACGAGCTGTGGTCCAT
GGACCCAGAGAAGGTCCCGAATCAAGACCTGAAGGGGCTGCAGTTGCAGCAACACCAACATTGCCAAGGG
TGGAAGAAAGGAGAGATGGCAAAGATAGTGCTAGTTTATTTGTTGTTGCTAGAATTCTGGCAGATTTGAA
TCAACAGGCTCCCGCACCAGCACCCGCAGAACGGCGTGAAGGGGCTGCTGCACGCAAAGCACGTACTCCT
TGTAGGCTTCCCCCACCAGCACCTGAACCTACTAGCCCGGGAGCAGAGGGAGCTGCCGCTGCACCACCTT
CTCCCGCCTGGAGTGAACCAGAACCTGAAGCAGGACTTGAACCAGAACGAGAACCTGGCCCAGCAGGCTC
CGGAGAACCTGGACTGAGGCAGCGCGTTCGACGCGGGAGATCAAGGGCGGATCTGGAATCTCCTCAACGT
AAACATAAATGTCATTATGCCGGATGTGAAAAGGTGTATGGCAAGTCATCACATTTGAAAGCACATTTGA
GGACACATACCGGAGAACGCCCATTTGCTTGTTCTTGGCAAGATTGTAATAAGAAATTTGCAAGAAGCGA
TGAATTGGCTCGCCATTATCGTACGCATACCGGGGAAAAGAAATTTTCATGTCCTATTTGTGAAAAGAGG
TTTATGCGATCCGATCATTTGACAAAACATGCTAGGAGACATGCGAATTTTCATCCTGGGATGCTTCAAC
GCAGAGGTGGCGGGTCCAGAACAGGAAGTTTGTCCGATTATTCACGGTCTGATGCATCTTCCCCTACGAT
TAGTCCAGCTAGTTCACCGTAAACCGGTCGGATCCCCCGGGCTGCAGGAATTCGAGCATCTTACCGCCAT
TTATTCCCATATTTGTTCTGTTTTTCTTGATTTGGGTATACATTTAAATGTTAATAAAACAAAATGGTGG
GGCAATCATTTACATTTTTAGGGATATGTAATTACTAGTTCAGGTGTATTGCCACAAGACAAACATGTTA
AGAAACTTTCCCGTTATTTACGCTCTGTTCCTGTTAATCAACCTCTGGATTACAAAATTTGTGAAAGATT
GACTGATATTCTTAACTATGTTGCTCCTTTTACGCTGTGTGGATATGCTGCTTTAATGCCTCTGTATCAT
GCTATTGCTTCCCGTACGGCTTTCGTTTTCTCCTCCTTGTATAAATCCTGGTTGCTGTCTCTTTATGAGG
AGTTGTGGCCCGTTGTCCGTCAACGTGGCGTGGTGTGCTCTGTGTTTGCTGACGCAACCCCCACTGGCTG
GGGCATTGCCACCACCTGTCAACTCCTTTCTGGGACTTTCGCTTTCCCCCTCCCGATCGCCACGGCAGAA
CTCATCGCCGCCTGCCTTGCCCGCTGCTGGACAGGGGCTAGGTTGCTGGGCACTGATAATTCCGTGGTGT
TGTCGGGGAAGCTGACGTCCTTTGCAATTCGATATCAAGCTGTACCTTCTAGATGTACAAGGCGGAAAGC
GCTTCTAGACCAATGACTTACAAGGCAGCTGTAGATCTTAGCCACTTTTTAAAAGAAAAGGGGGGACTGG
AAGGGCTAATTCACTCCCAACGAAGACAAGATCTGCTTTTTGCTTGTACTGGGTCTCTCTGGTTAGACCA
GATCTGAGCCTGGGAGCTCTCTGGCTAACTAGGGAACCCACTGCTTAAGCCTCAATAAAGCTTGCCTTGA
GTGCTTCAAGTAGTGTGTGCCCGTCTGTTGTGTGACTCTGGTAACTAGAGATCCCTCAGACCCTTTTAGT
CAGTGTGGAAAATCTCTAGCAGTAGTAGTTCATGTCATCTTATTATTCAGTATTTATAACTTGCAAAGAA
ATGAATATCAGAGAGTGAGAGGAACTTGTTTATTGCAGCTTATAATGGTTACAAATAAAGCAATAGCATC
ACAAATTTCACAAATAAAGCATTTTTTTCACTGCATTCTAGTTGTGGTTTGTCCAAACTCATCAATGTAT
CTTATCATGTCTGGCTCTAGCTATCCCGCCCCTAACTCCGCCCATCCCGCCCCTAACTCCGCCCAGTTCC
GCCCATTCTCCGCCCCATGGCTGACTAATTTTTTTT
Features (pLannotate 1.2.2; 29 found; start..end, strand, type, name):
     94..112     -  promoter       T7 promoter: promoter for bacteriophage T7 RNA polymerase
    120..275     +  CDS            lacZα (fragment): LacZα fragment of β-galactosidase; lacZ fragment
    280..708     +  rep_origin     f1 ori (sequence partly withheld): f1 bacteriophage origin of replication; arrow indicates direction of (+) strand synthesis
    761..865     +  promoter       AmpR promoter: bla
    866..1726    +  CDS            AmpR: β-lactamase; bla; confers resistance to ampicillin, carbenicillin, and related antibiotics
   1897..2485    +  rep_origin     ori: high-copy-number ColE1/pMB1/pBR322/pUC origin of replication
   2668..2760    +  CDS            lacI (fragment): lac repressor; lacI; The lac repressor binds to the lac operator to inhibit transcription in E. coli. This inhibition can be relieved by adding lactose or isopropyl-β-D-thiogalactopyranoside (IPTG).
   2773..2794    +  protein_bind   CAP binding site: CAP binding activates transcription in the presence of cAMP. E. coli catabolite activator protein
   2809..2839    +  promoter       lac promoter: promoter for the E. coli lac operon
   2847..2863    +  protein_bind   lac operator: The lac repressor binds to the lac operator to inhibit transcription in E. coli. This inhibition can be relieved by adding lactose or isopropyl-β-D-thiogalactopyranoside (IPTG). lac repressor encoded by lacI
   2908..2926    +  promoter       T3 promoter: promoter for bacteriophage T3 RNA polymerase
   2954..3180    +  promoter       RSV promoter: Rous sarcoma virus enhancer/promoter
   3181..3361    +  LTR            5' LTR (truncated): truncated 5' long terminal repeat (LTR) from HIV-1
   3408..3533    +  misc_feature   HIV-1 Ψ: packaging signal of human immunodeficiency virus type 1
   3517..3880    +  CDS            HIV-1 gag (fragment): gag protein from human immunodeficiency virus 1; gag
   4026..4259    +  misc_feature   RRE: The Rev response element (RRE) of HIV-1 allows for Rev-dependent mRNA export from the nucleus to the cytoplasm.
   4636..4736    +  CDS            Rev (fragment): human immunodeficiency virus 1 (HIV-1) Rev protein; rev; enhances nuclear export of unspliced and incompletely spliced viral mRNAs
   4755..4872    +  misc_feature   cPPT/CTS: central polypurine tract and central termination sequence of HIV-1
   4906..5307    +  promoter       SFFV promoter: spleen focus-forming virus long terminal repeat (LTR) promoter
   5317..5340    +  misc_feature   MCS (fragment): pBluescript multiple cloning site
   5365..6228    +  CDS            KLF13: KLF13_HUMAN - Also known as BTEB3, NSLP1. Experimental evidence at protein level: Swiss-Prot protein existence level 1. Represses transcription by binding to the BTE site, a GC-rich DNA element, in competition with the activator SP1. It also represses transcription by interacting with the corepressor Sin3A and HDAC1. Activates RANTES expression in T-cells. From Homo sapiens (Human).
   6239..6264    +  misc_feature   MCS (fragment): pBluescript multiple cloning site
   6264..6323    +  CDS            S (fragment): HBSAG_WHV6 - Experimental evidence at transcript level: Swiss-Prot protein existence level 2. The middle envelope protein plays an important role in the budding of the virion. It is involved in the induction of budding in a nucleocapsid independent way. In this process the majority of envelope proteins bud to form subviral lipoprotein particles of 22 nm of diameter that do not contain a nucleocapsid (By similarity). From Woodchuck hepatitis B virus (isolate w64/pWS23) (WHV).
   6455..6858    +  misc_feature   WPRE: woodchuck hepatitis virus posttranscriptional regulatory element
   6916..6975    +  CDS            nef (fragment): NEF_HV1Z2 - Experimental evidence at protein level: Swiss-Prot protein existence level 1. Extracellular Nef protein targets CD4(+) T-lymphocytes for apoptosis by interacting with CXCR4 surface receptors. From Human immunodeficiency virus type 1 group M subtype D (isolate Z2/CDC-Z34) (HIV-1).
   6977..7210    +  LTR            3' LTR (ΔU3): self-inactivating 3' long terminal repeat (LTR) from HIV-1
   7282..7403    +  polyA_signal   SV40 poly(A) signal: SV40 polyadenylation signal
   7422..7443    +  rep_origin     SV40 ori (fragment): SV40 origin of replication
   7443..73      +  rep_origin     SV40 ori (across the origin): SV40 origin of replication
