[The description below was written by a language model from this plasmid's Addgene catalogue record and pLannotate feature annotations shown in this document.]
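Description:
SFFV-KLF13-Brd 464 is a third-generation-style, self-inactivating HIV-1 lentiviral transfer plasmid built on the SFFV-MCS backbone, carrying the human transcription factor KLF13 together with a construct-specific DNA barcode. It is propagated in E. coli through a high-copy ColE1/pUC-type origin with ampicillin selection (AmpR under its own bla promoter). The backbone also retains pBluescript-derived remnants, including an f1 origin, lacZα and lac regulatory fragments, and T7 and T3 promoters. No mammalian selection marker or fluorescent reporter appears in the feature table.

The viral genome is transcribed in packaging cells from an RSV promoter fused to a truncated 5' LTR. This is followed by the Ψ packaging signal with a partial gag sequence, the RRE for Rev-dependent nuclear export, and the cPPT/CTS element that aids nuclear import of the reverse-transcribed genome. Downstream, the spleen focus-forming virus (SFFV) LTR promoter, which is strong in haematopoietic cells, drives the KLF13 coding sequence (about 0.87 kb), cloned between MCS fragments. A WPRE follows to boost transcript stability and expression. According to the depositor, the barcode sits after the WPRE at an XbaI site, although it is not annotated as a separate feature. In that position, upstream of the ΔU3 3' LTR, it is included in the integrated provirus and in the expressed transcript. An SV40 poly(A) signal and SV40 origin lie outside the LTRs.

The barcode allows KLF13 delivery to be identified by sequencing. The plasmid belongs to a barcoded transcription factor collection for pooled, combinatorial screening of factors that drive immune cell reprogramming.
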