Addgene plasmid #219367: SFFV-KLF13-Brd 464
Purpose: Transcription factor KLF13 with a specific barcode assigned.
Depositing lab: Filipe Pereira. Depositing organization: Center for Neuroscience and Cell Biology, University of Coimbra. Publication: A combinatorial transcription factor screening platform for immune cell reprogramming. Kurochkin I, Altman AR, Caiado I, Pertiga-Cabral D, Halitzki E, Minaeva M, Zimmermannova O, Henriques-Oliveira L, Klein D, Nair M, Oliveira D, Cajal LR, Knittel R, Feick C, Ringner M, Martin M, Cirovic B, Pires CF, Rosa FF, Sitnicka E, Theis FJ, Pereira CF. Cell Syst. 2026 Jan 21;17(1):101457. doi: 10.1016/j.cels.2025.101457. Epub 2026 Jan 14. PubMed 41539305.
Backbone
  Vector backbone: SFFV-MCS
  Backbone size w/o insert (bp): 6638
  Vector type: Lentiviral
Growth in bacteria
  Bacterial resistance: Ampicillin, 100 μg/mL
  Growth temperature: 37°C
  Growth strain: NEB Stable
  Copy number: High Copy
Gene/Insert
  Gene/Insert name: KLF13
  Species: H. sapiens (human)
  Insert size (bp): 867
  Entrez Gene: KLF13 (a.k.a. BTEB3, FKLF2, NSLP1, RFLAT-1, RFLAT1)
  Promoter: The spleen focus-forming virus (SFFV) promoter
  Cloning method: Restriction Enzyme; 5′ cloning site Bsp119I (not destroyed); 3′ cloning site BstHI (not destroyed)
Terms and licenses: Academic/Nonprofit Terms; Industry Terms: Not Available to Industry
Depositor comments: Barcode sequence cloned into XbaI restriction site. Design of plasmid is as follows: SFFV-[TF sequence]-WPRE-[Barcode sequence].
How to cite: SFFV-KLF13-Brd 464 was a gift from Filipe Pereira (Addgene plasmid # 219367 ; http://n2t.net/addgene:219367 ; RRID:Addgene_219367)
