>Addgene plasmid #219367 | SFFV-KLF13-Brd 464 | depositor partial sequence | sequence record 428582 | Barcode sequence
TGTACAAGGCGGAAAGCGCT
